>Addgene plasmid #103429 | LSB-hsa-miR-3158-5p | depositor full sequence | sequence record 195907 | Full Sequence
AATTGAGGGGATAACGCAGGAAAGAACATGTGAGCAAAAGGCCAGCAAAAGGCCAGGAACCGTAAAAAGG
CCGCGTTGCTGGCGTTTTTCCATAGGCTCCGCCCCCCTGACGAGCATCACAAAAATCGACGCTCAAGTCA
GAGGTGGCGAAACCCGACAGGACTATAAAGATACCAGGCGTTTCCCCCTGGAAGCTCCCTCGTGCGCTCT
CCTGTTCCGACCCTGCCGCTTACCGGATACCTGTCCGCCTTTCTCCCTTCGGGAAGCGTGGCGCTTTCTC
ATAGCTCACGCTGTAGGTATCTCAGTTCGGTGTAGGTCGTTCGCTCCAAGCTGGGCTGTGTGCACGAACC
CCCCGTTCAGCCCGACCGCTGCGCCTTATCCGGTAACTATCGTCTTGAGTCCAACCCGGTAAGACACGAC
TTATCGCCACTGGCAGCAGCCACTGGTAACAGGATTAGCAGAGCGAGGTATGTAGGCGGTGCTACAGAGT
TCTTGAAGTGGTGGCCTAACTACGGCTACACTAGAAGAACAGTATTTGGTATCTGCGCTCTGCTGAAGCC
AGTTACCTTCGGAAAAAGAGTTGGTAGCTCTTGATCCGGCAAACAAACCACCGCTGGTAGCGGTGGTTTT
TTTGTTTGCAAGCAGCAGATTACGCGCAGAAAAAAAGGATCTCAAGAAGATCCTTTGATCTTTTCTACGG
GGTCTGACGCTCAGTGGAACGAAAACTCACGTTAAGGGATTTTGGTCATGAGATTATCAAAAAGGATCTT
CACCTAGATCCTTTTAAATTAAAAATGAAGTTTTAAATCAATCTAAAGTATATATGAGTAAACTTGGTCT
GACAGTTACCAATGCTTAATCAGTGAGGCACCTATCTCAGCGATCTGTCTATTTCGTTCATCCATAGTTG
CCTGACTCCCCGTCGTGTAGATAACTACGATACGGGAGGGCTTACCATCTGGCCCCAGTGCTGCAATGAT
ACCGCGAGAACCACGCTCACCGGCTCCAGATTTATCAGCAATAAACCAGCCAGCCGGAAGGGCCGAGCGC
AGAAGTGGTCCTGCAACTTTATCCGCCTCCATCCAGTCTATTAATTGTTGCCGGGAAGCTAGAGTAAGTA
GTTCGCCAGTTAATAGTTTGCGCAACGTTGTTGCCATTGCTACAGGCATCGTGGTGTCACGCTCGTCGTT
TGGTATGGCTTCATTCAGCTCCGGTTCCCAACGATCAAGGCGAGTTACATGATCCCCCATGTTGTGCAAA
AAAGCGGTTAGCTCCTTCGGTCCTCCGATCGTTGTCAGAAGTAAGTTGGCCGCAGTGTTATCACTCATGG
TTATGGCAGCACTGCATAATTCTCTTACTGTCATGCCATCCGTAAGATGCTTTTCTGTGACTGGTGAGTA
CTCAACCAAGTCATTCTGAGAATAGTGTATGCGGCGACCGAGTTGCTCTTGCCCGGCGTCAATACGGGAT
AATACCGCGCCACATAGCAGAACTTTAAAAGTGCTCATCATTGGAAAACGTTCTTCGGGGCGAAAACTCT
CAAGGATCTTACCGCTGTTGAGATCCAGTTCGATGTAACCCACTCGTGCACCCAACTGATCTTCAGCATC
TTTTACTTTCACCAGCGTTTCTGGGTGAGCAAAAACAGGAAGGCAAAATGCCGCAAAAAAGGGAATAAGG
GCGACACGGAAATGTTGAATACTCATACTCTTCCTTTTTCAATATTATTGAAGCATTTATCAGGGTTATT
GTCTCATGAGCGGATACATATTTGAATGTAGCTCCGAATTTCTCGAGGGCTTGTCGACGACGGCGGTCTC
CGTCGTCAGGATCATGAATTCGACCCGCCTGCCACCATGACCGAGTACAAGCCCACGGTGCGCCTCGCCA
CCCGCGACGACGTCCCCCGGGCCGTACGCACCCTCGCCGCCGCGTTCGCCGACTACCCCGCCACGCGCCA
CACCGTCGACCCGGACCGCCACATCGAGCGGGTCACCGAGCTGCAAGAACTCTTCCTCACGCGCGTCGGG
CTCGACATCGGCAAGGTGTGGGTCGCGGACGACGGCGCCGCGGTGGCGGTCTGGACCACGCCGGAGAGCG
TCGAAGCGGGGGCGGTGTTCGCCGAGATCGGCCCGCGCATGGCCGAGTTGAGCGGTTCCCGGCTGGCCGC
GCAGCAACAGATGGAAGGCCTCCTGGCGCCGCACCGGCCCAAGGAGCCCGCGTGGTTCCTGGCCACCGTC
GGCGTCTCGCCCGACCACCAGGGCAAGGGTCTGGGCAGCGCCGTCGTGCTCCCCGGAGTGGAGGCGGCCG
AGCGCGCCGGGGTGCCCGCCTTCCTGGAGACATCCGCGCCCCGCAACCTCCCCTTCTACGAGCGGCTCGG
CTTCACCGTCACCGCCGACGTCGAGGTGCCCGAAGGACCGCGCACCTGGTGCATGACCCGCAAGCCCGGT
GCCTGATACGCGTGAATTCACTCCTCAGGTGCAGGCTGCCTATCAGAAGGTGGTGGCTGGTGTGGCCAAT
GCCCTGGCTCACAAATACCACTGAGATCTTTTTCCCTCTGCCAAAAATTATGGGGACATCATGAAGCCCC
TTGAGCATCTGACTTCTGGCTAATAAAGGAAATTTATTTTCATTGCAATAGTGTGTTGGAATTTTTTGTG
TCTCTCACTCGGAAGGACATATGGGAGGGCAAATCATTTAAAACATCAGAATGAGTATTTGGTTTAGAGT
TTGGCAACATATGCCCATATGCTGGCTGCCATGAACAAAGGTTGGCTATAAAGAGGTCATCAGTATATGA
AACAGCCCCCTGCTGTCCATTCCTTATTCCATAGAAAAGCCTTGACTTGAGGTTAGATTTTTTTTATATT
TTGTTTTGTGTTATTTTTTTCTTTAACATCCCTAAAATTTTCCTTACATGTTTTACTAGCCAGATTTTTC
CTCCTCTCCTGACTACTCCCAGTCATAGCTGTCCCTCTTCTCTTATGGAGATCCCTCGACCTGCAGCCCA
AGCTTGAATTCTCTAGAATTACCCTGTTATCCCTATGCTTGGTTTACCGAGCTCTTATTGGTTTTCAAAC
TTCATTGACTGTGCCCAACGCGCCTGGGAGCTCACGGGGACAGCCCCCCCCCAAAGCCCCCAGGGATGTA
ATTACGTCCCTCCCCCGCTAGGGGGCAGCAGCGAGCCGCCCGGGGCTCCGCTCCGGTCCGGCGCTCCCCC
CGCATCCCCGAGCCGGCAGCGTGCGGGGACAGCCCGGGCACGGGGAAGGTGGCACGGGATCGCTTTCCTC
TGAACGCTTCTCGCTGCTCTTTGAGCCTGCAGACACCTGGGGGGATACGGGGAAAAAGCTAGGCTGAAAG
ACCGGTTCTTAGAATGACACGCGCCTGGGAGCTCACGGGGACAGCCCCCCCCCAAAGCCCCCAGGGATGT
AATTACGTCCCTCCCCCGCTAGGGGGCAGCAGCGAGCCGCCCGGGGCTCCGCTCCGGTCCGGCGCTCCCC
CCGCATCCCCGAGCCGGCAGCGTGCGGGGACAGCCCGGGCACGGGGAAGGTGGCACGGGATCGCTTTCCT
CTGAACGCTTCTCGCTGCTCTTTGAGCCTGCAGACACCTGGGGGGATACGGGGAAAAAGCTAACTTCTGA
GACGACAACTTTGTATAGAAAAGTTGGCTCCGAATTCGCCCTTGACAGCAGAGATCCAGTTTGGTTAATT
AATTGGCTCCGGTGCCCGTCAGTGGGCAGAGCGCACATCGCCCACAGTCCCCGAGAAGTTGTGGGGAGGG
GTCGGCAATTGAACCGGTGCCTAGAGAAGGTGGCGCGGGGTAAACTGGGAAAGTGATGTCGTGTACTGGC
TCCGCCTTTTTCCCGAGGGTGGGGGAGAACCGTATATAAGTGCAGTAGTCGCCGTGAACGTTCTTTTTCG
CAACGGGTTTGCCGCCAGAACACAGGTAAGTGCCGTGTGTGGTTCCCGCGGGCCTGGCCTCTTTACGGGT
TATGGCCCTTGCGTGCCTTGAATTACTTCCACCTGGCTGCAGTACGTGATTCTTGATCCCGAGCTTCGGG
TTGGAAGTGGGTGGGAGAGTTCGAGGCCTTGCGCTTAAGGAGCCCCTTCGCCTCGTGCTTGAGTTGAGGC
CTGGCCTGGGCGCTGGGGCCGCCGCGTGCGAATCTGGTGGCACCTTCGCGCCTGTCTCGCTGCTTTCGAT
AAGTCTCTAGCCATTTAAAATTTTTGATGACCTGCTGCGACGCTTTTTTTCTGGCAAGATAGTCTTGTAA
ATGCGGGCCAAGATCTGCACACTGGTATTTCGGTTTTTGGGGCCGCGGGCGGCGACGGGGCCCGTGCGTC
CCAGCGCACATGTTCGGCGAGGCGGGGCCTGCGAGCGCGGCCACCGAGAATCGGACGGGGGTAGTCTCAA
GCTGGCCGGCCTGCTCTGGTGCCTGGCCTCGCGCCGCCGTGTATCGCCCCGCCCTGGGCGGCAAGGCTGG
CCCGGTCGGCACCAGTTGCGTGAGCGGAAAGATGGCCGCTTCCCGGCCCTGCTGCAGGGAGCTCAAAATG
GAGGACGCGGCGCTCGGGAGAGCGGGCGGGTGAGTCACCCACACAAAGGAAAAGGGCCTTTCCGTCCTCA
GCCGTCGCTTCATGTGACTCCACGGAGTACCGGGCGCCGTCCAGGCACCTCGATTAGTTCTCGAGCTTTT
GGAGTACGTCGTCTTTAGGTTGGGGGGAGGGGTTTTATGCGATGGAGTTTCCCCACACTGAGTGGGTGGA
GACTGAAGTTAGGCCAGCTTGGCACTTGATGTAATTCTCCTTGGAATTTGCCCTTTTTGAGTTTGGATCT
TGGTTCATTCTCAAGCCTCAGACAGTGGTTCAAAGTTTTTTTCTTCCATTTCAGGTGTCGTGAGAAGGGC
GAATTCGACCCAAGTTTGTACAAAAAAGCAGGCTGGATCCAGGTGCCACCATGGTGAGCGAGCTGATTAA
GGAGAACATGCACATGAAGCTGTACATGGAGGGCACCGTGAACAACCACCACTTCAAGTGCACATCCGAG
GGCGAAGGCAAGCCCTACGAGGGCACCCAGACCATGAGAATCAAGGCGGTCGAGGGCGGCCCTCTCCCCT
TCGCCTTCGACATCCTGGCTACCAGCTTCATGTACGGCAGCAAAACCTTCATCAACCACACCCAGGGCAT
CCCCGACTTCTTTAAGCAGTCCTTCCCCGAGGGCTTCACATGGGAGAGAGTCACCACATACGAAGATGGG
GGCGTGCTGACCGCTACCCAGGACACCAGCCTCCAGGACGGCTGCCTCATCTACAACGTCAAGATCAGAG
GGGTGAACTTCCCATCCAACGGCCCTGTGATGCAGAAGAAAACACTCGGCTGGGAGGCCTCCACCGAGAC
ACTGTACCCCGCTGACGGCGGCCTGGAAGGCAGAGCCGACATGGCCCTGAAGCTCGTGGGCGGGGGCCAC
CTGATCTGCAACCTTAAGACCACATACAGATCCAAGAAACCCGCTAAGAACCTCAAGATGCCCGGCGTCT
ACTATGTGGACAGGAGACTGGAAAGAATCAAGGAGGCCGACAAAGAGACATACGTCGAGCAGCACGAGGT
GGCTGTGGCCAGATACTGCGACCTCCCTAGCAAACTGGGGCACAAACTTAATTGAGAATTCTACCACCCA
GCTTTCTTGTACAAAGTGGTACGTCTCAAGACCAGAGGTCTCTGCTTGTACATAGGAAGGGCTTCCTCTC
TGCAGGGAAGGGCTTCCTCTCTGCAGGGAAGGGCTTCCTCTCTGCAGGGAAGGGCTTCCTCTCTGCAGGC
AACCAGAAGAGACCTGTGCTTCACTCCTCAGGTGCAGGCTGCCTATCAGAAGGTGGTGGCTGGTGTGGCC
AATGCCCTGGCTCACAAATACCACTGAGATCTTTTTCCCTCTGCCAAAAATTATGGGGACATCATGAAGC
CCCTTGAGCATCTGACTTCTGGCTAATAAAGGAAATTTATTTTCATTGCAATAGTGTGTTGGAATTTTTT
GTGTCTCTCACTCGGAAGGACATATGGGAGGGCAAATCATTTAAAACATCAGAATGAGTATTTGGTTTAG
AGTTTGGCAACATATGCCCATATGCTGGCTGCCATGAACAAAGGTTGGCTATAAAGAGGTCATCAGTATA
TGAAACAGCCCCCTGCTGTCCATTCCTTATTCCATAGAAAAGCCTTGACTTGAGGTTAGATTTTTTTTAT
ATTTTGTTTTGTGTTATTTTTTTCTTTAACATCCCTAAAATTTTCCTTACATGTTTTACTAGCCAGATTT
TTCCTCCTCTCCTGACTACTCCCAGTCATAGCTGTCCCTCTTCTCTTATGGAGATCCCGAGCGGTGCGTT
TTTATGCTTGTAGTATTGTATAATGTTTTTAAGATCCAAGCTTCTGACCTCTTCTCTTCCTCCCACAGGG
CCTCGAGACAATTGCATCGATGGTACCAGTGAAAGTCTGCAATGAATTCGAGTTGGCGCGCCTGTCATTC
TAAATCTCTCTTTCAGCCTAAAGCTTTTTCCCCGTATCCCCCCAGGTGTCTGCAGGCTCAAAGAGCAGCG
AGAAGCGTTCAGAGGAAAGCGATCCCGTGCCACCTTCCCCGTGCCCGGGCTGTCCCCGCACGCTGCCGGC
TCGGGGATGCGGGGGGAGCGCCGGACCGGAGCGGAGCCCCGGGCGGCTCGCTGCTGCCCCCTAGCGGGGG
AGGGACGTAATTACATCCCTGGGGGCTTTGGGAGGGGGCTGTCCCCGTGAGCTCCCAGGCGCGCCTGTCA
TTCTAAATCTCTCTTTCAGCCTAAAGCTTTTTCCCCGTATCCCCCCAGGTGTCTGCAGGCTCAAAGAGCA
GCGAGAAGCGTTCAGAGGAAAGCGATCCCGTGCCACCTTCCCCGTGCCCGGGCTGTCCCCGCACGCTGCC
GGCTCGGGGATGCGGGGGGAGCGCCGGACCGGAGCGGAGCCCCGGGCGGCTCGCTGCTGCCCCCTAGCGG
GGGAGGGACGTAATTACATCCCTGGGGGCTTTGGGGGGGGGCTGTCCCCGTGAGCTCCCAGGCGCGCCAA
CTCGGTACCGTATCGATGTCGACGTTAACGCTAGTGATATCAACTTTGTATAGAAAAGTTGGCTCCGAAT
TCGCCCTTGACAGCAGAGATCCAGTTTGGTTAATTAATTGGCTCCGGTGCCCGTCAGTGGGCAGAGCGCA
CATCGCCCACAGTCCCCGAGAAGTTGTGGGGAGGGGTCGGCAATTGAACCGGTGCCTAGAGAAGGTGGCG
CGGGGTAAACTGGGAAAGTGATGTCGTGTACTGGCTCCGCCTTTTTCCCGAGGGTGGGGGAGAACCGTAT
ATAAGTGCAGTAGTCGCCGTGAACGTTCTTTTTCGCAACGGGTTTGCCGCCAGAACACAGGTAAGTGCCG
TGTGTGGTTCCCGCGGGCCTGGCCTCTTTACGGGTTATGGCCCTTGCGTGCCTTGAATTACTTCCACCTG
GCTGCAGTACGTGATTCTTGATCCCGAGCTTCGGGTTGGAAGTGGGTGGGAGAGTTCGAGGCCTTGCGCT
TAAGGAGCCCCTTCGCCTCGTGCTTGAGTTGAGGCCTGGCCTGGGCGCTGGGGCCGCCGCGTGCGAATCT
GGTGGCACCTTCGCGCCTGTCTCGCTGCTTTCGATAAGTCTCTAGCCATTTAAAATTTTTGATGACCTGC
TGCGACGCTTTTTTTCTGGCAAGATAGTCTTGTAAATGCGGGCCAAGATCTGCACACTGGTATTTCGGTT
TTTGGGGCCGCGGGCGGCGACGGGGCCCGTGCGTCCCAGCGCACATGTTCGGCGAGGCGGGGCCTGCGAG
CGCGGCCACCGAGAATCGGACGGGGGTAGTCTCAAGCTGGCCGGCCTGCTCTGGTGCCTGGCCTCGCGCC
GCCGTGTATCGCCCCGCCCTGGGCGGCAAGGCTGGCCCGGTCGGCACCAGTTGCGTGAGCGGAAAGATGG
CCGCTTCCCGGCCCTGCTGCAGGGAGCTCAAAATGGAGGACGCGGCGCTCGGGAGAGCGGGCGGGTGAGT
CACCCACACAAAGGAAAAGGGCCTTTCCGTCCTCAGCCGTCGCTTCATGTGACTCCACGGAGTACCGGGC
GCCGTCCAGGCACCTCGATTAGTTCTCGAGCTTTTGGAGTACGTCGTCTTTAGGTTGGGGGGAGGGGTTT
TATGCGATGGAGTTTCCCCACACTGAGTGGGTGGAGACTGAAGTTAGGCCAGCTTGGCACTTGATGTAAT
TCTCCTTGGAATTTGCCCTTTTTGAGTTTGGATCTTGGTTCATTCTCAAGCCTCAGACAGTGGTTCAAAG
TTTTTTTCTTCCATTTCAGGTGTCGTGAGAAGGGCGAATTCGACCCAAGTTTGTACAAAAAAGCAGGCTC
GCCACCATGGTGAGCAAGGGCGAGGAGCTGTTCACCGGGGTGGTGCCCATCCTGGTCGAGCTGGACGGCG
ACGTAAACGGCCACAAGTTCAGCGTGAGGGGCGAGGGCGAGGGCGATGCCACCAACGGCAAGCTGACCCT
GAAGTTCATCTGCACCACCGGCAAGCTGCCCGTGCCCTGGCCCACCCTCGTGACCACCCTGAGCCACGGC
GTGCAGTGCTTCGCCCGCTACCCCGACCACATGAAGCAGCACGACTTCTTCAAGTCCGCCATGCCCGAAG
GCTACGTCCAGGAGCGCACCATCTTCTTCAAGGACGACGGCACCTACAAGACCCGCGCCGAGGTGAAGTT
CGAGGGCGACACCCTAGTGAACCGCATCGAGCTGAAGGGCGTCGACTTCAAGGAGGACGGCAACATCCTG
GGGCACAAGCTGGAGTACAACTTCAACAGCCACAACATCTATATCATGGCCGTCAAGCAGAAGAACGGCA
TCAAGGTGAACTTCAAGATCCGCCACAACGTGGAGGACGGCAGCGTGCAGCTCGCCGACCACTACCAGCA
GAACACCCCCATCGGCGACGGCCCCGTGCTGCTGCCCGACAGCCACTACCTGAGCACCCAGTCCGTGCTG
AGCAAAGACCCCAACGAGAAGCGCGATCACATGGTCCTGCTGGAGTTCCGCACCGCCGCCGGGATCACTC
TCGGCATGGACGAGCTGTACAAGTAATACCACCCAGCTTTCTTGTACAAAGTGGTACGCGTGAATTCACT
CCTCAGGTGCAGGCTGCCTATCAGAAGGTGGTGGCTGGTGTGGCCAATGCCCTGGCTCACAAATACCACT
GAGATCTTTTTCCCTCTGCCAAAAATTATGGGGACATCATGAAGCCCCTTGAGCATCTGACTTCTGGCTA
ATAAAGGAAATTTATTTTCATTGCAATAGTGTGTTGGAATTTTTTGTGTCTCTCACTCGGAAGGACATAT
GGGAGGGCAAATCATTTAAAACATCAGAATGAGTATTTGGTTTAGAGTTTGGCAACATATGCCCATATGC
TGGCTGCCATGAACAAAGGTTGGCTATAAAGAGGTCATCAGTATATGAAACAGCCCCCTGCTGTCCATTC
CTTATTCCATAGAAAAGCCTTGACTTGAGGTTAGATTTTTTTTATATTTTGTTTTGTGTTATTTTTTTCT
TTAACATCCCTAAAATTTTCCTTACATGTTTTACTAGCCAGATTTTTCCTCCTCTCCTGACTACTCCCAG
TCATAGCTGTCCCTCTTCTCTTATGGAGATCCCTCGACCTGCAGCCCAAGCTTGGCGTAATCATGGTCAT
AGCTGTTTCCTGTGTGAAATTGTTATCCGCTCACAATTCCACACAACATACGAGCCGGAAGCATAAAGTG
TAAAGCCTGGGGTGCCTAATGAGTGAGCTAACTCACATTAATTGCGTTGCGCTCACTGCCCGCTTTCCAG
TCGGGAAACCTGTCGTGCCAGCGGATCGACAGTACTAAGCTTGGTCTAATACCCAATCTCTCGTCTTATC
CAGATGTTTTATACGCCTCTGGCCCGTGTCTCAAAATCTCTGATGTTACATTGCACAAGATAAAATAATA
TCATCATGAACAATAAAACTGTCTGCTTACATAAACAGTAATACAAGGGGTGTTATGAGCCATATTCAAC
GGGAAACGTCGAGGCCGCGATTAAATTCCAACATGGATGCTGATTTATATGGGTATAAATGGGCTCGCGA
TAATGTCGGGCAATCAGGTGCGACAATCTATCGCTTGTATGGGAAGCCCGATGCGCCAGAGTTGTTTCTG
AAACATGGCAAAGGTAGCGTTGCCAATGATGTTACAGATGAGATGGTCAGACTAAACTGGCTGACGGAAT
TTATGCCTCTTCCGACCATCAAGCATTTTATCCGTACTCCTGATGATGCATGGTTACTCACCACTGCGAT
CCCCGGAAAAACAGCATTCCAGGTATTAGAAGAATATCCTGATTCAGGTGAAAATATTGTTGATGCGCTG
GCAGTGTTCCTGCGCCGGTTGCATTCGATTCCTGTTTGTAATTGTCCTTTTAACAGCGATCGCGTATTTC
GTCTCGCTCAGGCGCAATCACGAATGAATAACGGTTTGGTTGATGCGAGTGATTTTGATGACGAGCGTAA
TGGCTGGCCTGTTGAACAAGTCTGGAAAGAAATGCATAAACTTTTGCCATTCTCACCGGATTCAGTCGTC
ACTCATGGTGATTTCTCACTTGATAACCTTATTTTTGACGAGGGGAAATTAATAGGTTGTATTGATGTTG
GACGAGTCGGAATCGCAGACCGATACCAGGATCTTGCCATCCTATGGAACTGCCTCGGTGAGTTTTCTCC
TTCATTACAGAAACGGCTTTTTCAAAAATATGGTATTGATAATCCTGATATGAATAAATTGCAGTTTCAT
TTGATGCTCGATGAGTTTTTCTAATCAGAATTGGTTAATTGGTTGTAACACTGGCAGAGCATTACGCTGA
CTTGACGGGACGGCGCAAGCTCATGACCAAAATCCCTTAACGTGAGTTACGCGTCGTTCCACTGAGCGTC
AGAGGTATCACTAGTATTACAGAGGTAAGTTATAACAGTCGCCTAACCC
Features (pLannotate 1.2.2; 28 found; start..end, strand, type, name):
     87..675     -  rep_origin     ori: high-copy-number ColE1/pMB1/pBR322/pUC origin of replication
    846..1706    -  CDS            AmpR: β-lactamase; bla; confers resistance to ampicillin, carbenicillin, and related antibiotics
   1707..1778    -  promoter       AmpR promoter: bla
   1857..2456    +  CDS            PuroR: puromycin N-acetyltransferase; pac from Streptomyces alboniger; confers resistance to puromycin
   2461..2541    +  CDS            HBB (fragment): HBB_PONPY - Experimental evidence at transcript level: Swiss-Prot protein existence level 2. Involved in oxygen transport from the lung to the various peripheral tissues. From Pongo pygmaeus (Bornean orangutan).
   2612..2667    +  polyA_signal   β-globin poly(A) signal: rabbit β-globin polyadenylation signal (Gil and Proudfoot, 1987)
   3646..3666    +  protein_bind   attB4: mutant version of attB; core recombination site for the Gateway® BP reaction BP Clonase™
   3734..3945    +  promoter       EF-1α core promoter: core promoter for human elongation factor EF-1α
   3946..4884    +  intron         EF-1α intron A: intron upstream of the start codon of human EF-1α
   4911..4931    +  protein_bind   attB1: mutant version of attB; core recombination site for the Gateway® BP reaction BP Clonase™
   4951..5646    +  CDS            mKate2: mKate2 is a basic (constitutively fluorescent) red fluorescent protein published in 2009, derived from Entacmaea quadricolor. It is reported to be a rapidly-maturing monomer with moderate acid sensitivity.
   5666..5690    -  protein_bind   attB2: mutant version of attB; recombination site for the Gateway® BP reaction BP Clonase™
   5830..5904    +  CDS            HBB (fragment): HBB_PONPY - Experimental evidence at transcript level: Swiss-Prot protein existence level 2. Involved in oxygen transport from the lung to the various peripheral tissues. From Pongo pygmaeus (Bornean orangutan).
   5975..6030    +  polyA_signal   β-globin poly(A) signal: rabbit β-globin polyadenylation signal (Gil and Proudfoot, 1987)
   6414..6439    +  misc_feature   SA: splice acceptor site
   7111..7131    +  protein_bind   attB4: mutant version of attB; core recombination site for the Gateway® BP reaction BP Clonase™
   7199..7410    +  promoter       EF-1α core promoter: core promoter for human elongation factor EF-1α
   7411..8349    +  intron         EF-1α intron A: intron upstream of the start codon of human EF-1α
   8376..8396    +  protein_bind   attB1: mutant version of attB; core recombination site for the Gateway® BP reaction BP Clonase™
   8407..9123    +  CDS            EBFP2: EBFP2 is a basic (constitutively fluorescent) blue fluorescent protein published in 2007, derived from Aequorea victoria. It is reported to be a rapidly-maturing monomer with moderate acid sensitivity.
   9131..9155    -  protein_bind   attB2: mutant version of attB; recombination site for the Gateway® BP reaction BP Clonase™
   9159..9239    +  CDS            HBB (fragment): HBB_PONPY - Experimental evidence at transcript level: Swiss-Prot protein existence level 2. Involved in oxygen transport from the lung to the various peripheral tissues. From Pongo pygmaeus (Bornean orangutan).
   9310..9365    +  polyA_signal   β-globin poly(A) signal: rabbit β-globin polyadenylation signal (Gil and Proudfoot, 1987)
   9748..9770    -  protein_bind   lac operator (fragment): The lac repressor binds to the lac operator to inhibit transcription in E. coli. This inhibition can be relieved by adding lactose or isopropyl-β-D-thiogalactopyranoside (IPTG). lac repressor encoded by lacI
   9774..9804    -  promoter       lac promoter: promoter for the E. coli lac operon
   9819..9840    -  protein_bind   CAP binding site: CAP binding activates transcription in the presence of cAMP. E. coli catabolite activator protein
   9853..9892    -  CDS            lacI (fragment): lac repressor; lacI; The lac repressor binds to the lac operator to inhibit transcription in E. coli. This inhibition can be relieved by adding lactose or isopropyl-β-D-thiogalactopyranoside (IPTG).
  10065..10874   +  CDS            KanR: aminoglycoside phosphotransferase; aph(3')-Ia; confers resistance to kanamycin in bacteria or G418 (Geneticin®) in eukaryotes
