[The description below was written by a language model from this plasmid's Addgene catalogue record and pLannotate feature annotations shown in this document.]
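Description:
LSB-hsa-miR-3158-5p is a mammalian expression plasmid of about 11 kb built on the Low Sensor Backbone (LSB) and designed as a two-colour fluorescent sensor of microRNA activity. It is propagated in E. coli from a high-copy ColE1/pUC-type origin and carries both β-lactamase (AmpR) and an aph(3')-Ia kanamycin resistance gene, so it is selected with ampicillin and kanamycin together.

The payload consists of two parallel transcription units in the same orientation. Each is driven by the human EF-1α core promoter with its intron A and terminated by a rabbit β-globin poly(A) signal. The attB4, attB1 and attB2 Gateway recombination sites flanking the promoters and coding regions are left over from modular assembly. The first unit encodes the red fluorescent protein mKate2. According to the record, the target for human miR-3158-5p lies in its 3' UTR, although the feature table does not annotate this site separately. The second unit encodes the blue protein EBFP2 without a target site and serves as an internal reference for delivery and expression. When miR-3158-5p is active in the transfected cell, mKate2 output falls relative to EBFP2, and this ratio gives a quantitative measure of miRNA-mediated repression.

A puromycin N-acetyltransferase gene with its own β-globin poly(A) signal allows puromycin selection in mammalian cells, though no dedicated promoter for it is annotated. The depositor notes that the repeated poly(A) elements make the plasmid inherently unstable. The depositor also reports that the physical plasmid differs slightly from the deposited sequence, including short insertions flanking the puromycin coding region that do not impair selection.
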