Addgene plasmid #103429: LSB-hsa-miR-3158-5p
Purpose: Used to sense miRNA activity using fluorescence based tools. hsa-miR-3158-5p target in 3' UTR of of mKate. miRNA activity can be measured by the repression of mKate2 relative to EBFP2 fluorescent proteins . Plasmid is inherently unstable; please see Depositor Comments
Depositing lab: Ron Weiss. Depositing organization: Massachusetts Institute of Technology. Publication: A mixed antagonistic/synergistic miRNA repression model enables accurate predictions of multi-input miRNA sensor activity. Gam JJ, Babb J, Weiss R. Nat Commun. 2018 Jun 22;9(1):2430. doi: 10.1038/s41467-018-04575-0. PubMed 29934631.
Backbone
  Vector backbone: Low Sensor Backbone (LSB)
  Vector type: Mammalian Expression, Synthetic Biology
Growth in bacteria
  Bacterial resistance: Ampicillin and Kanamycin, 100 & 50 μg/mL
  Growth temperature: 30°C
  Growth strain: NEB Stable
  Copy number: High Copy
Gene/Insert
  Gene/Insert name: hsa-miR-3158-5p target
  Species: H. sapiens (human)
  Promoter: EF-1a
  Cloning method: Gibson Cloning
Terms and licenses: Academic/Nonprofit Terms; Industry Terms: Not Available to Industry
Depositor comments: Please note that this plasmid is inherently unstable due to a repeating poly A element. We recommend performing a diagnostic digest on multiple colonies upon receipt. The depositors would like to note the presence of several discrepancies between the depositor sequence and physical plasmid sequence. In particular, the sequences upstream and downstream of the puromycin coding region have 10 bp insertions which do not affect the ability to perform puromycin selection. The sequences for those regions within the physical plasmids are as follows: Upstream of Puro: GAATTCGACCGCCTGTCTCAAGGTGCCACC; Downstream of Puro: GCTTTGAGACTACGCGTGAATTCACTCCTC.
How to cite: LSB-hsa-miR-3158-5p was a gift from Ron Weiss (Addgene plasmid # 103429 ; http://n2t.net/addgene:103429 ; RRID:Addgene_103429)
