>Addgene plasmid #103429 | LSB-hsa-miR-3158-5p | depositor partial sequence | sequence record 195908 | hsa-miR-3158-5p target
GAAGGGCTTCCTCTCTGCAGG
