>Addgene plasmid #103429 | LSB-hsa-miR-3158-5p | addgene partial sequence | sequence record 272338 | mKate2-F 5'-ACCCGCTAAGAACCTCAAGA-3'
CAAGGAGGCCGACAAAGAGACATACGTCGAGCAGCACGAGGTGGCTGTGGCCAGATACTGCGACCTCCCT
AGCAAACTGGGGCACAAACTTAATTGAGAATTCTACCACCCAGCTTTCTTGTACAAAGTGGTACGTCTCA
AGACCAGAGGTCTCTGCTTGTACATAGGAAGGGCTTCCTCTCTGCAGGGAAGGGCTTCCTCTCTGCAGGG
AAGGGCTTCCTCTCTGCAGGGAAGGGCTTCCTCTCTGCAGGCAACCAGAAGAGACCTGTGCTTCACTCCT
CAGGTGCAGGCTGCCTATCAGAAGGTGGTGGCTGGTGTGGCCAATGCCCTGGCTCACAAATACCACTGAG
ATCTTTTTCCCTCTGCCAAAAATTATGGGGACATCATGAAGCCCCTTGAGCATCTGACTTCTGGCTAATA
AAGGAAATTTATTTTCATTGCAATAGTGTGTTGGAATTTTTTGTGTCTCTCACTCGGAAGGACATATGGG
AGGGCAAATCATTTAAAACATCAGAATGAGTATTTGGTTTAGAGTTTGGC
